>Addgene plasmid #233987 | makeTCR_Hs.TRAV8-3 | addgene full sequence | sequence record 468307 | Addgene NGS Result
CGTCTCAGATGCTCCTGGAGCTTATCCCACTGCTGGGGATACATTTTGTCCTGAGAACTGCCAGAGCCCA
GTCAGTGACCCAGCCTGACATCCACATCACTGTCTCTGAAGGAGCCTCACTGGAGTTGAGATGTAACTAT
TCCTATGGGGCAACACCTTATCTCTTCTGGTATGTCCAGTCCCCCGGCCAAGGCCTCCAGCTGCTCCTGA
AGTACTTTTCAGGAGACACTCTGGTTCAAGGCATTAAAGGCTTTGAGGCTGAATTTAAGAGGAGTCAATC
TTCCTTCAACCTGAGGAAACCCTCTGTGCATTGGAGTGATGCTGCTGAGTACTTCTGTTGAGACGCAGGG
AAGATGGCCGCGAAGAAAACGTCATAGCTGTTTCCTGACTGACCATTTAAATCATACCTGACCTCCATAG
CAGAAAGTCAAAAGCCTCCGACCGGAGGCTTTTGACTTGATCGGCACGTAAGAGGTTCCAACTTTCACCA
TAATGAAATAAGATCACTACCGGGCGTATTTTTTGAGTTATCGAGATTTTCAGGAGCTAAGGAAGCTAAA
ATGGAGAAAAAAATCACTGGATATACCACCGTTGATATATCCCAATGGCATCGTAAAGAACATTTTGAGG
CATTTCAGTCAGTTGCTCAATGTACCTATAACCAGACCGTTCAGCTGGATATTACGGCCTTTTTAAAGAC
CGTAAAGAAAAATAAGCACAAGTTTTATCCGGCCTTTATTCACATTCTTGCCCGCCTGATGAATGCTCAT
CCGGAATTTCGTATGGCAATGAAAGACGGTGAGCTGGTGATATGGGATAGTGTTCACCCTTGTTACACCG
TTTTCCATGAGCAAACTGAAACGTTTTCATCGCTCTGGAGTGAATACCACGACGATTTCCGGCAGTTTCT
ACACATATATTCGCAAGATGTGGCGTGTTACGGTGAAAACCTGGCCTATTTCCCTAAAGGGTTTATTGAG
AATATGTTTTTTGTCTCAGCCAATCCCTGGGTGAGTTTCACCAGTTTTGATTTAAACGTGGCCAATATGG
ACAACTTCTTCGCCCCCGTTTTCACCATGGGCAAATATTATACGCAAGGCGACAAGGTGCTGATGCCGCT
GGCGATTCAGGTTCATCATGCCGTTTGTGATGGCTTCCATGTCGGCAGAATGCTTAATGAATTACAACAG
TACTGCGATGAGTGGCAGGGCGGGGCGTAATGAGGGCCCAAATGTAATCACCTGGCTCACCTTCGGGTGG
GCCTTTCTGCGTTGCTGGCGTTTTTCCATAGGCTCCGCCCCCCTGACGAGCATCACAAAAATCGATGCTC
AAGTCAGAGGTGGCGAAACCCGACAGGACTATAAAGATACCAGGCGTTTCCCCCTGGAAGCTCCCTCGTG
CGCTCTCCTGTTCCGACCCTGCCGCTTACCGGATACCTGTCCGCCTTTCTCCCTTCGGGAAGCGTGGCGC
TTTCTCATAGCTCACGCTGTAGGTATCTCAGTTCGGTGTAGGTCGTTCGCTCCAAGCTGGGCTGTGTGCA
CGAACCCCCCGTTCAGCCCGACCGCTGCGCCTTATCCGGTAACTATCGTCTTGAGTCCAACCCGGTAAGA
CACGACTTATCGCCACTGGCAGCAGCCACTGGTAACAGGATTAGCAGAGCGAGGTATGTAGGCGGTGCTA
CAGAGTTCTTGAAGTGGTGGCCTAACTACGGCTACACTAGAAGAACAGTATTTGGTATCTGCGCTCTGCT
GAAGCCAGTTACCTCGGAAAAAGAGTTGGTAGCTCTTGATCCGGCAAACAAACCACCGCTGGTAGCGGTG
GTTTTTTTGTTTGCAAGCAGCAGATTACGCGCAGAAAAAAAGGATCTCAAGAAGATCCTTTGATTTTCTA
CCGAAGAAAGGCCCACCCGTGAAGGTGAGCCAGTGAGTTGATTGCAGTCCAGTTACGCTGGAGTCTGAGG
CTCGTCCTGAATGATATCAAGCTTGAATTCGTTTGTAAAACGACGGCCAGTGCTAACCGTATCGCATTGG
CCATACCTACA
Features (pLannotate 1.2.2; 8 found; start..end, strand, type, name):
      9..338     +  CDS            TVA1_MOUSE (fragment): Experimental evidence at protein level: Swiss-Prot protein existence level 1. From Mus musculus (Mouse).
    426..457     +  terminator     tonB terminator: bidirectional E. coli tonB-P14 transcription terminator
    458..560     +  promoter       cat promoter: promoter of the E. coli cat gene encoding chloramphenicol acetyltransferase
    561..1217    +  CDS            cat: CAT_ECOLX - Experimental evidence at protein level: Swiss-Prot protein existence level 1. This enzyme is an effector of chloramphenicol resistance in bacteria. From Escherichia coli. This protein is used as a marker in many commonly used cloning vectors, such as pACYC184.
   1244..1271    +  terminator     T7Te terminator: phage T7 early transcription terminator
   1283..1870    -  rep_origin     ori: high-copy-number ColE1/pMB1/pBR322/pUC origin of replication
   1892..1921    -  terminator     T3Te terminator: phage T3 early transcription terminator
   1993..2012    -  CDS            lacZα (fragment): LacZα fragment of β-galactosidase; lacZ fragment
