[The description below was written by a language model from this plasmid's Addgene catalogue record and pLannotate feature annotations shown in this document.]
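Description:
makeTCR_Hs.TRAV8-3 is a small synthetic-biology part plasmid (about 2.0 kb in the sequenced record) that stores a single human T cell receptor alpha variable gene segment, TRAV8-3, as a building block for the makeTCR modular TCR assembly system. The custom pmakeTCR backbone (about 1.7 kb) is minimal: a high-copy ColE1/pUC-type origin of replication and a chloramphenicol acetyltransferase (cat) gene driven by its own promoter for selection in E. coli. These elements are insulated by short transcription terminators (tonB, T7Te and T3Te). A short residual lacZα fragment is also annotated. It appears to be a cloning-site remnant rather than a functional reporter.

The insert is a synthetic TRAV8-3 segment of roughly 330 bp with no promoter, so the plasmid is a donor of coding sequence and not an expression vector. The segment is flanked by defined four-base junctions at its 5′ and 3′ ends that are recorded as not destroyed. This is consistent with overhang-directed, Golden Gate-style joining of the V segment to other modules, although the record does not name the enzyme used. The automated annotation labels the insert region as a fragment of a mouse TCR alpha V-region protein. This most likely reflects a homology match in the annotation database, since the catalogue entry identifies the insert as human. M13 forward and reverse primer sites flank the insert for sequence verification. The plasmid's stated use is as the TRAV component in single-step assembly of full-length TCR constructs.
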