Addgene plasmid #233987: makeTCR_Hs.TRAV8-3
Purpose: Hs TRAV gene for makeTCR assembly
Depositing lab: Michael Platten. Depositing organization: Deutsches Krebsforschungszentrum (DKFZ). Publication: makeTCR: A Modular Platform for Rapid, Flexible, Scalable, Single-Step T Cell Receptor Synthesis. Hamberger M, Neuhoff M-T, Pietrantonio SV, Boschert T, Maldonado Torres C, Errerd A, Tan CL, Lindner JM, Platten M, Green EW. bioRxiv 2025.04.27.647198 10.1101/2025.04.27.647198.
Backbone
  Vector backbone: pmakeTCR
  Backbone manufacturer: custom
  Backbone size w/o insert (bp): 1710
  Vector type: Synthetic Biology
Growth in bacteria
  Bacterial resistance: Chloramphenicol, 25 μg/mL
  Growth temperature: 37°C
  Growth strain: DH5alpha
  Copy number: High Copy
Gene/Insert
  Gene/Insert name: TRAV8-3 (alt name: ENSG00000211787)
  Species: H. sapiens (human)
  Insert size (bp): 331
  Entrez Gene: TRAV8-3 (a.k.a. TCRAV1S4, TCRAV8S3, TRAV83)
  Promoter: n/a
  Cloning method: Restriction Enzyme; 5′ cloning site GATG (not destroyed); 3′ cloning site CTGT (not destroyed)
  Sequencing primers: 5′ M13 (-21) Forward; 3′ M13 Reverse
Resource information
  A portion of this plasmid was derived from a plasmid made by: synthetic
Terms and licenses: Academic/Nonprofit Terms; Industry Terms: Not Available to Industry
Depositor comments: Please visit https://doi.org/10.1101/2025.04.27.647198 for bioRxiv preprint.
How to cite: makeTCR_Hs.TRAV8-3 was a gift from Michael Platten (Addgene plasmid # 233987 ; http://n2t.net/addgene:233987 ; RRID:Addgene_233987)
